>Addgene plasmid #122360 | pTV-Jade1-tdiRFP670-PEST | depositor full sequence | sequence record 233457 | pTV-Jade1-tdiRFP670-PEST sequence 7086 bps
CTAAATTGTAAGCGTTAATATTTTGTTAAAATTCGCGTTAAATTTTTGTTAAATCAGCTCATTTTTTAAC
CAATAGGCCGAAATCGGCAAAATCCCTTATAAATCAAAAGAATAGACCGAGATAGGGT
[37 nt withheld, positions 129-165]
AAAGAACGTGGACTCCAACGTCAAAGG
[49 nt withheld, positions 193-241]
T
[91 nt withheld, positions 243-333]
G
[124 nt withheld, positions 335-458]
CCCATTCGCCATTCAGGCTGCGCAACTGTTGGGAAGGGCGATCGGTGCGGGCCTCTTCGCTATTACGCCA
GCTGGCGAAAGGGGGATGTGCTGCAAGGCGATTAAGTTGGGTAACGCCAGGGTTTTCCCAGTCACGACGT
TGTAAAACGACGGCCAGTGAGCGCGCGTAATACGACTCACTATAGGGCGAATTGGGTACCGGGCCCCCCC
TCGAGTAAAACAAAGTGCTGCTGCTGCTTGCTTGGGTGGGAAGTTTGTATAATGATGTTTCCAGTCTAGA
ATGTTATGAGTTTGGGTTTGCTTATGTAATTTTTCCTCTGGTTTTCTGTTCCTAGGTGTGCCTTCTTCCT
GCTCCTCCGCACTGGAGAACATGCTTTTTTTCAACAGTCCTTCTGTGGGCCCCAATGCTCCCAAGATAGA
GGACTTGAAATGGCATTCTGCATTCTTCAGGAAACAAATGGGCACTTCCTTGGTTCATCCACTGAAAAAG
TCCCATAAACGAGATGCAGTGCAGAATAGTTCTGGGACCGAGGGCAAGACCTCGCATAAGCAGCCAGGTC
TTTGTGGTAGAAGGGAGGGGCTGGAGGTCTCAGAAAGCTTGCTGAGCTTAGAAAAGACTTTTGCAGAAGC
ACGTCTCCTATCATCAGCACAACAGAAAAATGGTGTGGTGACCCCAGACCATGGGAAAAGAAGAGACAAT
CGTTTTCATTGTGATCTCGTTAAAGGAGACTTAAAGGACAAATCTTTTAAGCAGAGTCACAAGCCTCTCA
GGTCCACAGACACATCCCAGAGGCATCTGGACAACACAAGAGCTGCCACCTCCCCTGGAGTAGGGCAGTC
AGCACCTGGCACCAGGAAGGAGATTGTGCCCAAGTGCAATGGCTCCCTAGTCAAAGTGCCTATAACACCT
GCCAGCCCAGTGAAAAGCTGGGGAGGATTCCGGATTCCAAAGAAGGGGGAGCGGCAGCAGCAAGGAGAAG
CCCATGATGGGGCCTGCCACCAGCACTCAGACTGCTCCCATCTGGGTGTAAGCCGAGCTCCAGCCAAGGA
GAGAGCGAAGAGCAGGTTAAGAGCTGACAGTGAGAATGATGGGTACGCCCCTGATGGGGAAATGAGTGAC
TCAGAGAGCGAGGCATCAGAGAAGAAATGTATCCATGCCAGCAGCACCATCAGCAGGAGGACAGATATCA
TCAGGCGAAGCATCTTGGCCTCTGAGGGAAGAGGTAGCCTGCTAACTTGCGGGGACGTAGAGGAAAATCC
TGGTCCCATAACTTCGTATAGCATACATTATACGAAGTTATCAATGGGCCCAAAAAAGAAAAGAAAAGTT
GAATTCATGGCCAGAAAAGTGGACCTGACCAGTTGTGACCGAGAGCCGATACACATTCCTGGCTCTATCC
AGCCATGTGGGTGTTTGCTGGCCTGCGATGCCCAGGCAGTCAGGATTACTCGAATTACCGAAAATGCGGG
TGCCTTCTTTGGCCGTGAAACGCCCCGTGTCGGCGAACTCTTAGCCGATTATTTCGGAGAAACCGAGGCT
CACGCACTTAGGAACGCACTGGCGCAATCAAGCGATCCCAAACGCCCTGCTCTCATCTTTGGGTGGAGAG
ATGGACTGACAGGCCGTACTTTCGACATAAGCCTTCACCGGCATGACGGAACCAGTATAATTGAGTTTGA
ACCGGCCGCCGCTGAGCAAGCAGACAACCCCCTTCGCCTGACCAGACAAATTATCGCCCGCACTAAGGAG
CTGAAATCGCTGGAAGAAATGGCCGCTCGTGTTCCCAGGTATCTTCAGGCAATGCTGGGTTATCATAGGG
TAATGCTCTACAGATTCGCCGACGATGGCTCTGGTATGGTAATAGGGGAGGCCAAGCGATCCGACCTGGA
GTCTTTTCTGGGGCAGCATTTCCCCGCATCTCTAGTACCCCAGCAGGCAAGGCTTTTGTACCTCAAGAAT
GCCATCCGCGTGGTATCGGACTCCCGCGGTATTAGTAGCAGGATCGTTCCAGAACACGACGCCTCTGGAG
CTGCGCTGGATCTGTCTTTCGCTCACCTCCGATCTATCAGCCCTTGTCATTTAGAGTTTCTGCGAAATAT
GGGGGTCAGCGCAAGTATGTCCCTGAGCATAATAATCGATGGAACACTATGGGGCCTAATAATTTGCCAT
CATTACGAACCTAGAGCAGTACCAATGGCACAGCGAGTGGCCGCCGAAATGTTCGCCGATTTTTTGTCTC
TTCATTTTACTGCCGCTCACCATCAGCGCGGCCACGGGACTGGCTCGACAGGTTCTGGCAGTAGTGGGAC
TGCTTCATCAGAAGATAATAACATGGCCATGGCCAGAAAAGTGGACCTGACCAGTTGTGACCGAGAGCCG
ATACACATTCCTGGCTCTATCCAGCCATGTGGGTGTTTGCTGGCCTGCGATGCCCAGGCAGTCAGGATTA
CTCGAATTACCGAAAATGCGGGTGCCTTCTTTGGCCGTGAAACGCCCCGTGTCGGCGAACTCTTAGCCGA
TTATTTCGGAGAAACCGAGGCTCACGCACTTAGGAACGCACTGGCGCAATCAAGCGATCCCAAACGCCCT
GCTCTCATCTTTGGGTGGAGAGATGGACTGACAGGCCGTACTTTCGACATAAGCCTTCACCGGCATGACG
GAACCAGTATAATTGAGTTTGAACCGGCCGCCGCTGAGCAAGCAGACAACCCCCTTCGCCTGACCAGACA
AATTATCGCCCGCACTAAGGAGCTGAAATCGCTGGAAGAAATGGCCGCTCGTGTTCCCAGGTATCTTCAG
GCAATGCTGGGTTATCATAGGGTAATGCTCTACAGATTCGCCGACGATGGCTCTGGTATGGTAATAGGGG
AGGCCAAGCGATCCGACCTGGAGTCTTTTCTGGGGCAGCATTTCCCCGCATCTCTAGTACCCCAGCAGGC
AAGGCTTTTGTACCTCAAGAATGCCATCCGCGTGGTATCGGACTCCCGCGGTATTAGTAGCAGGATCGTT
CCAGAACACGACGCCTCTGGAGCTGCGCTGGATCTGTCTTTCGCTCACCTCCGATCTATCAGCCCTTGTC
ATTTAGAGTTTCTGCGAAATATGGGGGTCAGCGCAAGTATGTCCCTGAGCATAATAATCGATGGAACACT
ATGGGGCCTAATAATTTGCCATCATTACGAACCTAGAGCAGTACCAATGGCACAGCGAGTGGCCGCCGAA
ATGTTCGCCGATTTTTTGTCTCTTCATTTTACTGCCGCTCACCATCAGCGCGGATCCGCGTTTAAACTCG
AGTCTCACGGCTTCCCTCCCGAGGTGGAGGAGCAGGCCGCCGGCACCCTGCCCATGAGCTGCGCCCAGGA
GAGCGGCATGGATAGACACCCTGCTGCTTGCGCCAGCGCCAGGATCAACGTCTTGAAGTTCCTATTCTCT
AGAAAGTATAGGAACTTCTAGTGATGAAACAGCCGGTGTGGAAGCACATGGCTTGTTGCCGTGTGCTGAG
GAGAGCTCTGATAATAGGGGCAAGCAAATACCCATTGTTTCTGAGCTACAGACATACTTCCTTGCAATTC
AGATTGAATTTTTTTCCAGAGTCATTTATAAATCATTGTGAGAAGTTTGTGTTATTTGCAACTTGTTGAG
GAAACAGAAGAGTAGACTGTAACCATAAGACACTAAGATTAGAACCTGAACTAAACACTATAAAAAAAAA
ACCAACAAATGAAGTAACTTTGCAGAGGGCCAGGCTTGAATAGCACCATGTATTATTGCCCTCTACATTC
TCCCCAAAGCACAAACTCTTGAATACTCACTCTTACAGAATCATAGAATTCTGTGTGGTGAACAAGTCCT
ATTTCTAGAAGCCCTCATGTACCATTTATAGCCCACAAAGCTTATTTTCTAGGAATGGTAAATGCTGACG
GCATTTGGCTCCCAGGCTGTGTGGTATGAGGAGCTGAGGTTCTGAAGCTTCACAACACTGGGATCTTGCA
CATGTGGCATCCAGGGGAAGAGTTTACACAACAGGCATTGCTGGAAGGCTGCAGGGACAGAGCAGAGCTG
CTGCACTGAGATTTGGGGCCCGTGTAGCAAGGTCCCGAAGCCCTGAGTGGGCTGTGGACACAGGACGGGT
GGAGGAAAAGTTGTCCAGAAACTTCTGTGAGACAGGGCAGCTGAGGCCCAGGTGTTACTAGTCCGCTTGA
CCTTCCTCTTTCCTAACTGCTGGCCTTTGGATCCAAATGGGATTTCCCTGGCTACTGCCAGTACTTGGCC
ATCTGGCTTCCAATAATACAATGGTTATTCAAGTTCAAGTGATGAACTTCTGGTGACTCTCACTCTACAG
AGTCAACCACTAGTGCATATTTGGGAAATCCAGGCTTCCACCATGAGTGGATTCCTTAAGCAAGCGGCCG
CCACCGCGGTGGAGCTCCAGCTTTTGTTCCCTTTAGTGAGGGTTAATTGCGCGCTTGGCGTAATCATGGT
CATAGCTGTTTCCTGTGTGAAATTGTTATCCGCTCACAATTCCACACAACATACGAGCCGGAAGCATAAA
GTGTAAAGCCTGGGGTGCCTAATGAGTGAGCTAACTCACATTAATTGCGTTGCGCTCACTGCCCGCTTTC
CAGTCGGGAAACCTGTCGTGCCAGCTGCATTAATGAATCGGCCAACGCGCGGGGAGAGGCGGTTTGCGTA
TTGGGCGCTCTTCCGCTTCCTCGCTCACTGACTCGCTGCGCTCGGTCGTTCGGCTGCGGCGAGCGGTATC
AGCTCACTCAAAGGCGGTAATACGGTTATCCACAGAATCAGGGGATAACGCAGGAAAGAACATGTGAGCA
AAAGGCCAGCAAAAGGCCAGGAACCGTAAAAAGGCCGCGTTGCTGGCGTTTTTCCATAGGCTCCGCCCCC
CTGACGAGCATCACAAAAATCGACGCTCAAGTCAGAGGTGGCGAAACCCGACAGGACTATAAAGATACCA
GGCGTTTCCCCCTGGAAGCTCCCTCGTGCGCTCTCCTGTTCCGACCCTGCCGCTTACCGGATACCTGTCC
GCCTTTCTCCCTTCGGGAAGCGTGGCGCTTTCTCATAGCTCACGCTGTAGGTATCTCAGTTCGGTGTAGG
TCGTTCGCTCCAAGCTGGGCTGTGTGCACGAACCCCCCGTTCAGCCCGACCGCTGCGCCTTATCCGGTAA
CTATCGTCTTGAGTCCAACCCGGTAAGACACGACTTATCGCCACTGGCAGCAGCCACTGGTAACAGGATT
AGCAGAGCGAGGTATGTAGGCGGTGCTACAGAGTTCTTGAAGTGGTGGCCTAACTACGGCTACACTAGAA
GGACAGTATTTGGTATCTGCGCTCTGCTGAAGCCAGTTACCTTCGGAAAAAGAGTTGGTAGCTCTTGATC
CGGCAAACAAACCACCGCTGGTAGCGGTGGTTTTTTTGTTTGCAAGCAGCAGATTACGCGCAGAAAAAAA
GGATCTCAAGAAGATCCTTTGATCTTTTCTACGGGGTCTGACGCTCAGTGGAACGAAAACTCACGTTAAG
GGATTTTGGTCATGAGATTATCAAAAAGGATCTTCACCTAGATCCTTTTAAATTAAAAATGAAGTTTTAA
ATCAATCTAAAGTATATATGAGTAAACTTGGTCTGACAGTTACCAATGCTTAATCAGTGAGGCACCTATC
TCAGCGATCTGTCTATTTCGTTCATCCATAGTTGCCTGACTCCCCGTCGTGTAGATAACTACGATACGGG
AGGGCTTACCATCTGGCCCCAGTGCTGCAATGATACCGCGGCTGCCACGCTCACCGGCTCCAGATTTATC
AGCAATAAACCAGCCAGCCGGAAGGGCCGAGCGCAGAAGTGGTCCTGCAACTTTATCCGCCTCCATCCAG
TCTATTAATTGTTGCCGGGAAGCTAGAGTAAGTAGTTCGCCAGTTAATAGTTTGCGCAACGTTGTTGCCA
TTGCTACAGGCATCGTGGTGTCACGCTCGTCGTTTGGTATGGCTTCATTCAGCTCCGGTTCCCAACGATC
AAGGCGAGTTACATGATCCCCCATGTTGTGCAAAAAAGCGGTTAGCTCCTTCGGTCCTCCGATCGTTGTC
AGAAGTAAGTTGGCCGCAGTGTTATCACTCATGGTTATGGCAGCACTGCATAATTCTCTTACTGTCATGC
CATCCGTAAGATGCTTTTCTGTGACTGGTGAGTACTCAACCAAGTCATTCTGAGAATAGTGTATGCGGCG
ACCGAGTTGCTCTTGCCCGGCGTCAATACGGGATAATACCGCGCCACATAGCAGAACTTTAAAAGTGCTC
ATCATTGGAAAACGTTCTTCGGGGCGAAAACTCTCAAGGATCTTACCGCTGTTGAGATCCAGTTCGATGT
AACCCACTCGTGCACCCAACTGATCTTCAGCATCTTTTACTTTCACCAGCGTTTCTGGGTGAGCAAAAAC
AGGAAGGCAAAATGCCGCAAAAAAGGGAATAAGGGCGACACGGAAATGTTGAATACTCATACTCTTCCTT
TTTCAATATTATTGAAGCATTTATCAGGGTTATTGTCTCATGAGCGGATACATATTTGAATGTATTTAGA
AAAATAAACAAATAGGGGTTCCGCGCACATTTCCCCGAAAAGTGCCAC
Features (pLannotate 1.2.2; 20 found; start..end, strand, type, name):
     30..458     -  rep_origin     f1 ori (sequence partly withheld): f1 bacteriophage origin of replication; arrow indicates direction of (+) strand synthesis
    463..618     -  CDS            lacZα (fragment): LacZα fragment of β-galactosidase; lacZ fragment
    626..644     +  promoter       T7 promoter: promoter for bacteriophage T7 RNA polymerase
    653..673     -  misc_feature   MCS (fragment): pBluescript multiple cloning site
    793..1671    +  CDS            Jade1 (fragment): JADE1_MOUSE - Also known as Kiaa1807, Phf17. Experimental evidence at protein level: Swiss-Prot protein existence level 1. Scaffold subunit of some HBO1 complexes, which have a histone H4 acetyltransferase activity. Plays a key role in HBO1 complex by directing KAT7/HBO1 specificity towards histone H4 acetylation (H4K5ac, H4K8ac and H4K12ac), regulating DNA replication initiation, regulating DNA replication initiation. May also promote acetylation of nucleosomal histone H4 by KAT5. Promotes apoptosis. May act as a renal tumor suppressor. Negatively regulates canonical Wnt signaling; at least i
   1726..1759    +  protein_bind   loxP: Cre-mediated recombination occurs in the 8-bp core sequence (GCATACAT). Cre recombinase
   1795..2727    +  CDS            iRFP670: iRFP670 is a basic (constitutively fluorescent) near ir fluorescent protein published in 2013, derived from Rhodopseudomonas palustris CGA009. It has low acid sensitivity. It requires the cofactor biliverdin for fluorescence.
   2728..2805    +  CDS            TDsmURFP (fragment): TDsmURFP is a basic (constitutively fluorescent) near ir fluorescent protein published in 2016, derived from Trichodesmium erythraeum IMS101. It requires the cofactor biliverdin for fluorescence.
   2797..3729    +  CDS            iRFP670: iRFP670 is a basic (constitutively fluorescent) near ir fluorescent protein published in 2013, derived from Rhodopseudomonas palustris CGA009. It has low acid sensitivity. It requires the cofactor biliverdin for fluorescence.
   3751..3870    +  CDS            hPEST: PEST degradation sequence from mouse ornithine decarboxylase human codon-optimized
   3873..3906    +  protein_bind   FRT (minimal): supports FLP-mediated excision but not integration (Turan and Bode, 2011) FLP recombinase from the Saccharomyces cerevisiae 2μ plasmid
   4861..4885    -  misc_feature   MCS (fragment): pBluescript multiple cloning site
   4898..4916    -  promoter       T3 promoter: promoter for bacteriophage T3 RNA polymerase
   4961..4977    -  protein_bind   lac operator: The lac repressor binds to the lac operator to inhibit transcription in E. coli. This inhibition can be relieved by adding lactose or isopropyl-β-D-thiogalactopyranoside (IPTG). lac repressor encoded by lacI
   4985..5015    -  promoter       lac promoter: promoter for the E. coli lac operon
   5030..5051    -  protein_bind   CAP binding site: CAP binding activates transcription in the presence of cAMP. E. coli catabolite activator protein
   5064..5156    -  CDS            lacI (fragment): lac repressor; lacI; The lac repressor binds to the lac operator to inhibit transcription in E. coli. This inhibition can be relieved by adding lactose or isopropyl-β-D-thiogalactopyranoside (IPTG).
   5339..5927    -  rep_origin     ori: high-copy-number ColE1/pMB1/pBR322/pUC origin of replication
   6098..6958    -  CDS            AmpR: β-lactamase; bla; confers resistance to ampicillin, carbenicillin, and related antibiotics
   6959..7063    -  promoter       AmpR promoter: bla
