>Addgene plasmid #122360 | pTV-Jade1-tdiRFP670-PEST | addgene full sequence | sequence record 238897 | Addgene NGS Result
CTAAATTGTAAGCGTTAATATTTTGTTAAAATTCGCGTTAAATTTTTGTTAAATCAGCTCATTTTTTAAC
CAATAGGCCGAAATCGGCAAAATCCCTTATAAATCAAAAGAATAGACCGAGATAGGGT
[37 nt withheld, positions 129-165]
AAAGAACGTGGACTCCAACGTCAAAGG
[49 nt withheld, positions 193-241]
T
[91 nt withheld, positions 243-333]
G
[124 nt withheld, positions 335-458]
CCCATTCGCCATTCAGGCTGCGCAACTGTTGGGAAGGGCGATCGGTGCGGGCCTCTTCGCTATTACGCCA
GCTGGCGAAAGGGGGATGTGCTGCAAGGCGATTAAGTTGGGTAACGCCAGGGTTTTCCCAGTCACGACGT
TGTAAAACGACGGCCAGTGAGCGCGCGTAATACGACTCACTATAGGGCGAATTGGGTACCGGGCCCCCCC
TCGAGTAAAACAAAGTGCTGCTGCTGCTTGCTTGGGTGGGAAGTTTGTATAATGATGTTTCCAGTCTAGA
ATGTTATGAGTTTGGGTTTGCTTATGTAATTTTTCCTCTGGTTTTCTGTTCCTAGGTGTGCCTTCTTCCT
GTTCCTCCGCACTGGAGAACATGCTTTTTTTCAACAGTCCTTCTGTGGGCCCCAATGCTCCCAAGATAGA
GGACTTGAAATGGCATTCTGCATTCTTCAGGAAACAAATGGGCACTTCCTTGGTTCATCCACTGAAAAAG
TCCCATAAACGAGATGCAGTGCAGAATAGTTCTGGGACCGAGGGCAAGACCTCGCATAAGCAGCCAGGTC
TTTGTGGTAGAAGGGAGGGGCTGGAGGTCTCAGAAAGCTTGCTGAGCTTAGAAAAGACTTTTGCAGAAGC
ACGTCTCCTATCATCAGCACAACAGAAAAATGGTGTGGTGACCCCAGACCATGGGAAAAGAAGAGACAAT
CGTTTTCATTGTGATCTCGTTAAAGGAGACTTAAAGGACAAATCTTTTAAGCAGAGTCACAAGCCTCTCA
GGTCCACAGACACATCCCAGAGGCATCTGGACAACACAAGAGCTGCCACCTCCCCTGGAGTAGGGCAGTC
AGCACCTGGCACCAGGAAGGAGATTGTGCCCAAGTGCAATGGCTCCCTAGTCAAAGTGCCTATAACACCT
GCCAGCCCAGTGAAAAGCTGGGGAGGATTCCGGATTCCAAAGAAGGGGGAGCGGCAGCAGCAAGGAGAAG
CCCATGATGGGGCCTGCCACCAGCACTCAGACTGCTCCCATCTGGGTGTAAGCCGAGCTCCAGCCAAGGA
GAGAGCGAAGAGCAGGTTAAGAGCTGACAGTGAGAATGATGGGTACGCCCCTGATGGGGAAATGAGTGAC
TCAGAGAGCGAGGCATCAGAGAAGAAATGTATCCATGCCAGCAGCACCATCAGCAGGAGGACAGATATCA
TCAGGCGAAGCATCTTGGCCTCTGAGGGAAGAGGTAGCCTGCTAACTTGCGGGGACGTAGAGGAAAATCC
TGGTCCCATAACTTCGTATAGCATACATTATACGAAGTTATCAATGGGCCCAAAAAAGAAAAGAAAAGTT
GAATTCATGGCCAGAAAAGTGGACCTGACCAGTTGTGACCGAGAGCCGATACACATTCCTGGCTCTATCC
AGCCATGTGGGTGTTTGCTGGCCTGCGATGCCCAGGCAGTCAGGATTACTCGAATTACCGAAAATGCGGG
TGCCTTCTTTGGCCGTGAAACGCCCCGTGTCGGCGAACTCTTAGCCGATTATTTCGGAGAAACCGAGGCT
CACGCACTTAGGAACGCACTGGCGCAATCAAGCGATCCCAAACGCCCTGCTCTCATCTTTGGGTGGAGAG
ATGGACTGACAGGCCGTACTTTCGACATAAGCCTTCACCGGCATGACGGAACCAGTATAATTGAGTTTGA
ACCGGCCGCCGCTGAGCAAGCAGACAACCCCCTTCGCCTGACCAGACAAATTATCGCCCGCACTAAGGAG
CTGAAATCGCTGGAAGAAATGGCCGCTCGTGTTCCCAGGTATCTTCAGGCAATGCTGGGTTATCATAGGG
TAATGCTCTACAGATTCGCCGACGATGGCTCTGGTATGGTAATAGGGGAGGCCAAGCGATCCGACCTGGA
GTCTTTTCTGGGGCAGCATTTCCCCGCATCTCTAGTACCCCAGCAGGCAAGGCTTTTGTACCTCAAGAAT
GCCATCCGCGTGGTATCGGACTCCCGCGGTATTAGTAGCAGGATCGTTCCAGAACACGACGCCTCTGGAG
CTGCGCTGGATCTGTCTTTCGCTCACCTCCGATCTATCAGCCCTTGTCATTTAGAGTTTCTGCGAAATAT
GGGGGTCAGCGCAAGTATGTCCCTGAGCATAATAATCGATGGAACACTATGGGGCCTAATAATTTGCCAT
CATTACGAACCTAGAGCAGTACCAATGGCACAGCGAGTGGCCGCCGAAATGTTCGCCGATTTTTTGTCTC
TTCATTTTACTGCCGCTCACCATCAGCGCGGCCACGGGACTGGCTCGACAGGTTCTGGCAGTAGTGGGAC
TGCTTCATCAGAAAATAATAACATGGCCATGGCCAGAAAAGTGGACCTGACCAGTTGTGACCGAGAGCCG
ATACACATTCCTGGCTCTATCCAGCCATGTGGGTGTTTGCTGGCCTGCGATGCCCAGGCAGTCAGGATTA
CTCGAATTACCGAAAATGCGGGTGCCTTCTTTGGCCGTGAAACGCCCCGTGTCGGCGAACTCTTAGCCGA
TTATTTCGGAGAAACCGAGGCTCACGCACTTAGGAACGCACTGGCGCAATCAAGCGATCCCAAACGCCCT
GCTCTCATCTTTGGGTGGAGAGATGGACTGACAGGCCGTACTTTCGACATAAGCCTTCACCGGCATGACG
GAACCAGTATAATTGAGTTTGAACCGGCCGCCGCTGAGCAAGCAGACAACCCCCTTCGCCTGACCAGACA
AATTATCGCCCGCACTAAGGAGCTGAAATCGCTGGAAGAAATGGCCGCTCGTGTTCCCAGGTATCTTCAG
GCAATGCTGGGTTATCATAGGGTAATGCTCTACAGATTCGCCGACGATGGCTCTGGTATGGTAATAGGGG
AGGCCAAGCGATCCGACCTGGAGTCTTTTCTGGGGCAGCATTTCCCCGCATCTCTAGTACCCCAGCAGGC
AAGGCTTTTGTACCTCAAGAATGCCATCCGCGTGGTATCGGACTCCCGCGGTATTAGTAGCAGGATCGTT
CCAGAACACGACGCCTCTGGAGCTGCGCTGGATCTGTCTTTCGCTCACCTCCGATCTATCAGCCCTTGTC
ATTTAGAGTTTCTGCGAAATATGGGGGTCAGCGCAAGTATGTCCCTGAGCATAATAATCGATGGAACACT
ATGGGGCCTAATAATTTGCCATCATTACGAACCTAGAGCAGTACCAATGGCACAGCGAGTGGCCGCCGAA
ATGTTCGCCGATTTTTTGTCTCTTCATTTTACTGCCGCTCACCATCAGCGCGGATCCGCGTTTAAACTCG
AGTCTCACGGCTTCCCTCCCGAGGTGGAGGAGCAGGCCGCCGGCACCCTGCCCATGAGCTGCGCCCAGGA
GAGCGGCATGGATAGACACCCTGCTGCTTGCGCCAGCGCCAGGATCAACGTCTTGAAGTTCCTATTCTCT
AGAAAGTATAGGAACTTCTAGTGATGAAACAGCCGGTGTGGAAGCACATGGCTTGTTGCCGTGTGCTGAG
GAGAGCTCTGATAATAGGGGCAAGCAAATACCCATTGTTTCTGAGCTACAGACATACTTCCTTGCAATTC
AGATTGAATTTTTTTCCAGAGTCATTTATAAATCATTGTGAGAAGTTTGTGTTATTTGCAACTTGTTGAG
GAAACAGAAGAGTAGACTGTAACCATAAGACACTAAGATTAGAACCTGAACTAAACACTATAAAAAAAAA
ACCAACAAATGAAGTAACTTTGCAGAGGGCCAGGCTTGAATAGCACCATGTATTATTGCCCTCTACATTC
TCCCCAAAGCACAAACTCTTGAATACTCACTCTTACAGAATCATAGAATTCTGTGTGGTGAACAAGTCCT
ATTTCTAGAAGCCCTCATGTACCATTTATAGCCCACAAAGCTTATTTTCTAGGAATGGTAAATGCTGACG
GCATTTGGCTCCCAGGCTGTGTGGTATGAGGAGCTGAGGTTCTGAAGCTTCACAACACTGGGATCTTGCA
CATGTGGCATCCAGGGGAAGAGTTTACACAACAGGCATTGCTGGAAGGCTGCAGGGACAGAGCAGAGCTG
CTGCACTGAGATTTGGGGCCCGTGTAGCAAGGTCCCGAAGCCCTGAGTGGGCTGTGGACACAGGACGGGT
GGAGGAAAAGTTGTCCAGAAACTTCTGTGAGACAGGGCAGCTGAGGCCCAGGTGTTACTAGTCCGCTTGA
CCTTCCTCTTTCCTAACTGCTGGCCTTTGGATCCAAATGGGATTTCCCTGGCTACTGCCAGTACTTGGCC
ATCTGGCTTCCAATAATACAATGGTTATTCAAGTTCAAGTGATGAACTTCTGGTGACTCTCACTCTACAG
AGTCAACCACTAGTGCATATTTGGGAAATCCAGGCTTCCACCATGAGTGGATTCCTTAAGCAAGCGGCCG
CCACCGCGGTGGAGCTCCAGCTTTTGTTCCCTTTAGTGAGGGTTAATTGCGCGCTTGGCGTAATCATGGT
CATAGCTGTTTCCTGTGTGAAATTGTTATCCGCTCACAATTCCACACAACATACGAGCCGGAAGCATAAA
GTGTAAAGCCTGGGGTGCCTAATGAGTGAGCTAACTCACATTAATTGCGTTGCGCTCACTGCCCGCTTTC
CAGTCGGGAAACCTGTCGTGCCAGCTGCATTAATGAATCGGCCAACGCGCGGGGAGAGGCGGTTTGCGTA
TTGGGCGCTCTTCCGCTTCCTCGCTCACTGACTCGCTGCGCTCGGTCGTTCGGCTGCGGCGAGCGGTATC
AGCTCACTCAAAGGCGGTAATACGGTTATCCACAGAATCAGGGGATAACGCAGGAAAGAACATGTGAGCA
AAAGGCCAGCAAAAGGCCAGGAACCGTAAAAAGGCCGCGTTGCTGGCGTTTTTCCATAGGCTCCGCCCCC
CTGACGAGCATCACAAAAATCGACGCTCAAGTCAGAGGTGGCGAAACCCGACAGGACTATAAAGATACCA
GGCGTTTCCCCCTGGAAGCTCCCTCGTGCGCTCTCCTGTTCCGACCCTGCCGCTTACCGGATACCTGTCC
GCCTTTCTCCCTTCGGGAAGCGTGGCGCTTTCTCATAGCTCACGCTGTAGGTATCTCAGTTCGGTGTAGG
TCGTTCGCTCCAAGCTGGGCTGTGTGCACGAACCCCCCGTTCAGCCCGACCGCTGCGCCTTATCCGGTAA
CTATCGTCTTGAGTCCAACCCGGTAAGACACGACTTATCGCCACTGGCAGCAGCCACTGGTAACAGGATT
AGCAGAGCGAGGTATGTAGGCGGTGCTACAGAGTTCTTGAAGTGGTGGCCTAACTACGGCTACACTAGAA
GAACAGTATTTGGTATCTGCGCTCTGCTGAAGCCAGTTACCTTCGGAAAAAGAGTTGGTAGCTCTTGATC
CGGCAAACAAACCACCGCTGGTAGCGGTGGTTTTTTTGTTTGCAAGCAGCAGATTACGCGCAGAAAAAAA
GGATCTCAAGAAGATCCTTTGATCTTTTCTACGGGGTCTGACGCTCAGTGGAACGAAAACTCACGTTAAG
GGATTTTGGTCATGAGATTATCAAAAAGGATCTTCACCTAGATCCTTTTAAATTAAAAATGAAGTTTTAA
ATCAATCTAAAGTATATATGAGTAAACTTGGTCTGACAGTTACCAATGCTTAATCAGTGAGGCACCTATC
TCAGCGATCTGTCTATTTCGTTCATCCATAGTTGCCTGACTCCCCGTCGTGTAGATAACTACGATACGGG
AGGGCTTACCATCTGGCCCCAGTGCTGCAATGATACCGCGGCTGCCACGCTCACCGGCTCCAGATTTATC
AGCAATAAACCAGCCAGCCGGAAGGGCCGAGCGCAGAAGTGGTCCTGCAACTTTATCCGCCTCCATCCAG
TCTATTAATTGTTGCCGGGAAGCTAGAGTAAGTAGTTCGCCAGTTAATAGTTTGCGCAACGTTGTTGCCA
TTGCTACAGGCATCGTGGTGTCACGCTCGTCGTTTGGTATGGCTTCATTCAGCTCCGGTTCCCAACGATC
AAGGCGAGTTACATGATCCCCCATGTTGTGCAAAAAAGCGGTTAGCTCCTTCGGTCCTCCGATCGTTGTC
AGAAGTAAGTTGGCCGCAGTGTTATCACTCATGGTTATGGCAGCACTGCATAATTCTCTTACTGTCATGC
CATCCGTAAGATGCTTTTCTGTGACTGGTGAGTACTCAACCAAGTCATTCTGAGAATAGTGTATGCGGCG
ACCGAGTTGCTCTTGCCCGGCGTCAATACGGGATAATACCGCGCCACATAGCAGAACTTTAAAAGTGCTC
ATCATTGGAAAACGTTCTTCGGGGCGAAAACTCTCAAGGATCTTACCGCTGTTGAGATCCAGTTCGATGT
AACCCACTCGTGCACCCAACTGATCTTCAGCATCTTTTACTTTCACCAGCGTTTCTGGGTGAGCAAAAAC
AGGAAGGCAAAATGCCGCAAAAAAGGGAATAAGGGCGACACGGAAATGTTGAATACTCATACTCTTCCTT
TTCAATATTATTGAAGCATTTATCAGGGTTATTGTCTCATGAGCGGATACATATTTGAATGTATTTAGAA
AAATAAACAAATAGGGATTCCGCGCACATTTCCCCGAAAAGTGCCAC
Features (pLannotate 1.2.2; 20 found; start..end, strand, type, name):
     30..458     -  rep_origin     f1 ori (sequence partly withheld): f1 bacteriophage origin of replication; arrow indicates direction of (+) strand synthesis
    463..618     -  CDS            lacZα (fragment): LacZα fragment of β-galactosidase; lacZ fragment
    626..644     +  promoter       T7 promoter: promoter for bacteriophage T7 RNA polymerase
    653..673     -  misc_feature   MCS (fragment): pBluescript multiple cloning site
    793..1671    +  CDS            Jade1 (fragment): JADE1_MOUSE - Also known as Kiaa1807, Phf17. Experimental evidence at protein level: Swiss-Prot protein existence level 1. Scaffold subunit of some HBO1 complexes, which have a histone H4 acetyltransferase activity. Plays a key role in HBO1 complex by directing KAT7/HBO1 specificity towards histone H4 acetylation (H4K5ac, H4K8ac and H4K12ac), regulating DNA replication initiation, regulating DNA replication initiation. May also promote acetylation of nucleosomal histone H4 by KAT5. Promotes apoptosis. May act as a renal tumor suppressor. Negatively regulates canonical Wnt signaling; at least i
   1726..1759    +  protein_bind   loxP: Cre-mediated recombination occurs in the 8-bp core sequence (GCATACAT). Cre recombinase
   1795..2727    +  CDS            iRFP670: iRFP670 is a basic (constitutively fluorescent) near ir fluorescent protein published in 2013, derived from Rhodopseudomonas palustris CGA009. It has low acid sensitivity. It requires the cofactor biliverdin for fluorescence.
   2728..2805    +  CDS            TDsmURFP (fragment): TDsmURFP is a basic (constitutively fluorescent) near ir fluorescent protein published in 2016, derived from Trichodesmium erythraeum IMS101. It requires the cofactor biliverdin for fluorescence.
   2797..3729    +  CDS            iRFP670: iRFP670 is a basic (constitutively fluorescent) near ir fluorescent protein published in 2013, derived from Rhodopseudomonas palustris CGA009. It has low acid sensitivity. It requires the cofactor biliverdin for fluorescence.
   3751..3870    +  CDS            hPEST: PEST degradation sequence from mouse ornithine decarboxylase human codon-optimized
   3873..3906    +  protein_bind   FRT (minimal): supports FLP-mediated excision but not integration (Turan and Bode, 2011) FLP recombinase from the Saccharomyces cerevisiae 2μ plasmid
   4861..4885    -  misc_feature   MCS (fragment): pBluescript multiple cloning site
   4898..4916    -  promoter       T3 promoter: promoter for bacteriophage T3 RNA polymerase
   4961..4977    -  protein_bind   lac operator: The lac repressor binds to the lac operator to inhibit transcription in E. coli. This inhibition can be relieved by adding lactose or isopropyl-β-D-thiogalactopyranoside (IPTG). lac repressor encoded by lacI
   4985..5015    -  promoter       lac promoter: promoter for the E. coli lac operon
   5030..5051    -  protein_bind   CAP binding site: CAP binding activates transcription in the presence of cAMP. E. coli catabolite activator protein
   5064..5156    -  CDS            lacI (fragment): lac repressor; lacI; The lac repressor binds to the lac operator to inhibit transcription in E. coli. This inhibition can be relieved by adding lactose or isopropyl-β-D-thiogalactopyranoside (IPTG).
   5339..5927    -  rep_origin     ori: high-copy-number ColE1/pMB1/pBR322/pUC origin of replication
   6098..6958    -  CDS            AmpR: β-lactamase; bla; confers resistance to ampicillin, carbenicillin, and related antibiotics
   6959..7062    -  promoter       AmpR promoter: bla
