[The description below was written by a language model from this plasmid's Addgene catalogue record and pLannotate feature annotations shown in this document.]
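Description:
pTV-Jade1-tdiRFP670-PEST is a mouse gene-targeting (knock-in donor) plasmid of about 7.1 kb built on the pBluescript-type pBSK backbone. It is propagated in E. coli from a high-copy ColE1/pUC origin with ampicillin selection through the bla gene. It retains the usual backbone elements: an f1 origin, a disrupted lacZα/lac promoter region, and T7 and T3 promoters flanking the cloning site. The roughly 4.2 kb insert was assembled by Gibson cloning. No mammalian promoter or mammalian drug-selection cassette is annotated, which fits a design in which the reporter is driven by the endogenous locus after integration.

The insert is meant to place a 2A-tdiRFP670-PEST cassette immediately upstream of the Jade1 stop codon. The 5′ homology arm includes the C-terminal portion of the mouse Jade1 coding sequence. It is followed by a short unannotated stretch that presumably holds the 2A peptide named in the record, and then by a loxP site. Next come two tandem copies of the near-infrared, biliverdin-dependent fluorescent protein iRFP670, joined by a linker (annotated as a TDsmURFP fragment) to form the tandem dimer. This is fused to a PEST degron from mouse ornithine decarboxylase. A minimal FRT site follows, and the unannotated sequence of about 1 kb after it presumably serves as the 3′ homology arm.

After homologous recombination, the 2A sequence would release the short-lived reporter from JADE1, so that fluorescence tracks current expression from the native allele. The record does not explain the role of the single loxP and FRT sites. The associated study examined genome-wide transcriptional bursting kinetics in mouse embryonic stem cells. The two sequence records differ by one nucleotide and carry essentially identical annotations.
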