Addgene plasmid #122360: pTV-Jade1-tdiRFP670-PEST
Purpose: Targeting vector for mouse Jade1 to insert 2A-tdiRFP670-PEST into immediately upstream of stop codon.
Depositing lab: Hiroshi Ochiai. Depositing organization: Hiroshima University. Publication: Genome-wide kinetic properties of transcriptional bursting in mouse embryonic stem cells. Ochiai H, Hayashi T, Umeda M, Yoshimura M, Harada A, Shimizu Y, Nakano K, Saitoh N, Liu Z, Yamamoto T, Okamura T, Ohkawa Y, Kimura H, Nikaido I. Sci Adv. 2020 Jun 17;6(25):eaaz6699. doi: 10.1126/sciadv.aaz6699. eCollection 2020 Jun. PubMed 32596448.
Backbone
  Vector backbone: pBSK
  Backbone size w/o insert (bp): 2850
  Total vector size (bp): 7086
  Vector type: Mouse Targeting
Growth in bacteria
  Bacterial resistance: Ampicillin, 100 μg/mL
  Growth temperature: 37°C
  Growth strain: DH5alpha
  Copy number: High Copy
Gene/Insert
  Gene/Insert name: 2A-tdiRFP-PEST with homology arms for Jade1
  Species: Synthetic
  Insert size (bp): 4236
  Cloning method: Gibson Cloning
  Sequencing primers: 5′ M13-fwr; 3′ M13-rev
Terms and licenses: Academic/Nonprofit Terms; Industry Terms: Not Available to Industry
How to cite: pTV-Jade1-tdiRFP670-PEST was a gift from Hiroshi Ochiai (Addgene plasmid # 122360 ; http://n2t.net/addgene:122360 ; RRID:Addgene_122360)
